Addgene plasmid #98320: BMPR1A_pLX307
Purpose: Lentiviral expression of BMPR1A
Depositing lab: William Hahn & Sefi Rosenbluh. Depositing organization: Monash University. Publication: Genetic and Proteomic Interrogation of Lower Confidence Candidate Genes Reveals Signaling Networks in beta-Catenin-Active Cancers. Rosenbluh J, Mercer J, Shrestha Y, Oliver R, Tamayo P, Doench JG, Tirosh I, Piccioni F, Hartenian E, Horn H, Fagbami L, Root DE, Jaffe J, Lage K, Boehm JS, Hahn WC. Cell Syst. 2016 Sep 28;3(3):302-316.e4. doi: 10.1016/j.cels.2016.09.001. PubMed 27684187.
Backbone
  Vector backbone: pLX307
  Backbone manufacturer: David Root (Addgene plasmid # 41392)
  Vector type: Mammalian Expression, Lentiviral
  Selectable markers: Puromycin
Growth in bacteria
  Bacterial resistance: Ampicillin, 100 μg/mL
  Growth temperature: 37°C
  Growth strain: NEB Stable
  Copy number: High Copy
Gene/Insert
  Gene/Insert name: BMPR1A
  Species: H. sapiens (human)
  Entrez Gene: BMPR1A (a.k.a. 10q23del, ACVRLK3, ALK-3, ALK3, BMPR-1A, CD292, SKR5)
  Promoter: E1Fa
  Tag / fusion protein: V5 (C terminal on backbone)
  Cloning method: Gateway Cloning
  Sequencing primers: 5′ TTCTTCCATTTCAGGTGTCGTGAG; 3′ GTGGATACGCTGCTTTAATGCCTT
Terms and licenses: Academic/Nonprofit Terms; Industry Terms: Not Available to Industry
How to cite: BMPR1A_pLX307 was a gift from William Hahn & Sefi Rosenbluh (Addgene plasmid # 98320 ; http://n2t.net/addgene:98320 ; RRID:Addgene_98320)
