[The description below was written by a language model from this plasmid's Addgene catalogue record and pLannotate feature annotations shown in this document.]
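Description:
BMPR1A_pLX307 is a third-generation-style, self-inactivating HIV-1 lentiviral expression plasmid built on the pLX307 Gateway destination backbone and carrying the human BMPR1A open reading frame. In bacteria it is maintained through a high-copy ColE1/pUC-type origin and selected with ampicillin via the β-lactamase gene. An f1 origin and leftover lac, T7 and T3 cloning-vector elements are also present. The viral genome is transcribed from an RSV promoter fused to a truncated 5' LTR. It contains the Ψ packaging signal with a partial gag sequence, the RRE for Rev-dependent nuclear export, a cPPT/CTS, a WPRE to boost transcript expression, and a ΔU3 3' LTR, which is followed by an SV40 polyadenylation signal.

Two expression units lie within the provirus. An SV40 early promoter drives puromycin N-acetyltransferase, which allows selection of transduced mammalian cells. The human EF-1α promoter (listed as "E1Fa" in the catalogue) drives BMPR1A. The ORF is flanked by attB1 and attB2 sites left by Gateway recombination and appears to read through attB2 into a backbone-encoded C-terminal V5 epitope tag, which permits detection of the protein. BMPR1A (ALK3) is a type I transmembrane serine/threonine kinase receptor for BMP2, BMP4, GDF5 and GDF6 that signals through SMAD transcriptional regulators.

The construct is intended for stable lentiviral overexpression of BMPR1A, and the associated work examined candidate genes in β-catenin-active cancers. The two sequence records agree in feature order. The repository's sequenced version is 60 nt longer than the depositor's, with the extra sequence lying between the V5 tag and the WPRE, where a short U6 promoter fragment is annotated.
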