Features (pLannotate 1.2.2; 33 found; start..end, strand, type, name):
     25..91      +  CDS            small t antigen (fragment): SV40 (simian virus 40) small t antigen
     98..1276    +  promoter       EF-1α promoter: strong constitutive promoter for human elongation factor EF-1α
   1297..1314    +  protein_bind   attB1 (fragment): mutant version of attB; core recombination site for the Gateway® BP reaction BP Clonase™
   1320..2915    +  CDS            BMPR1A: BMR1A_HUMAN - Also known as ACVRLK3, ALK3. Experimental evidence at protein level: Swiss-Prot protein existence level 1. On ligand binding, forms a receptor complex consisting of two type II and two type I transmembrane serine/threonine kinases. Type II receptors phosphorylate and activate type I receptors which autophosphorylate, then bind and activate SMAD transcriptional regulators. Receptor for BMP2, BMP4, GDF5 and GDF6. Positively regulates chondrocyte differentiation through GDF5 interaction. Mediates induction of adipogenesis by GDF6. From Homo sapiens (Human).
   2921..2944    -  protein_bind   attB2: mutant version of attB; recombination site for the Gateway® BP reaction BP Clonase™
   2952..2993    +  CDS            V5 tag: epitope tag from simian virus 5
   3044..3632    +  misc_feature   WPRE: woodchuck hepatitis virus posttranscriptional regulatory element
   3683..3702    +  misc_feature   cPPT/CTS (fragment): central polypurine tract and central termination sequence of HIV-1
   3704..3937    +  LTR            3' LTR (ΔU3): self-inactivating 3' long terminal repeat (LTR) from HIV-1
   4015..4136    +  polyA_signal   SV40 poly(A) signal: SV40 polyadenylation signal
   4176..4311    +  rep_origin     SV40 ori: SV40 origin of replication
   4332..4350    -  promoter       T7 promoter: promoter for bacteriophage T7 RNA polymerase
   4358..4513    +  CDS            lacZα (fragment): LacZα fragment of β-galactosidase; lacZ fragment
   4518..4946    +  rep_origin     f1 ori (sequence partly withheld): f1 bacteriophage origin of replication; arrow indicates direction of (+) strand synthesis
   4999..5103    +  promoter       AmpR promoter: bla
   5104..5964    +  CDS            AmpR: β-lactamase; bla; confers resistance to ampicillin, carbenicillin, and related antibiotics
   6135..6723    +  rep_origin     ori: high-copy-number ColE1/pMB1/pBR322/pUC origin of replication
   6906..6998    +  CDS            lacI (fragment): lac repressor; lacI; The lac repressor binds to the lac operator to inhibit transcription in E. coli. This inhibition can be relieved by adding lactose or isopropyl-β-D-thiogalactopyranoside (IPTG).
   7011..7032    +  protein_bind   CAP binding site: CAP binding activates transcription in the presence of cAMP. E. coli catabolite activator protein
   7047..7077    +  promoter       lac promoter: promoter for the E. coli lac operon
   7085..7101    +  protein_bind   lac operator: The lac repressor binds to the lac operator to inhibit transcription in E. coli. This inhibition can be relieved by adding lactose or isopropyl-β-D-thiogalactopyranoside (IPTG). lac repressor encoded by lacI
   7146..7164    +  promoter       T3 promoter: promoter for bacteriophage T3 RNA polymerase
   7192..7418    +  promoter       RSV promoter: Rous sarcoma virus enhancer/promoter
   7419..7599    +  LTR            5' LTR (truncated): truncated 5' long terminal repeat (LTR) from HIV-1
   7646..7771    +  misc_feature   HIV-1 Ψ: packaging signal of human immunodeficiency virus type 1
   7755..8118    +  CDS            HIV-1 gag (fragment): gag protein from human immunodeficiency virus 1; gag
   8264..8497    +  misc_feature   RRE: The Rev response element (RRE) of HIV-1 allows for Rev-dependent mRNA export from the nucleus to the cytoplasm.
   8874..8900    +  CDS            Rev (fragment): human immunodeficiency virus 1 (HIV-1) Rev protein; rev; enhances nuclear export of unspliced and incompletely spliced viral mRNAs
   8907..8930    +  promoter       SV40 promoter (fragment): SV40 early promoter
   8931..9002    +  promoter       SV40 promoter (fragment): SV40 enhancer and early promoter
   9026..9161    +  rep_origin     SV40 ori: SV40 origin of replication
   9207..9803    +  CDS            PuroR (fragment): puromycin N-acetyltransferase; pac from Streptomyces; confers resistance to puromycin
   9852..9969    +  misc_feature   cPPT/CTS: central polypurine tract and central termination sequence of HIV-1
>Addgene plasmid #98320 | BMPR1A_pLX307 | depositor full sequence | sequence record 180225 | Full Sequence
GGCTCGAGGCCTGCAGGTGCAAAGATGGATAAAGTTTTAAACAGAGAGGAATCTTTGCAGCTAATGGACC
TTCTAGGTCTTGAAAGGAGTGGGAATTGGCTCCGGTGCCCGTCAGTGGGCAGAGCGCACATCGCCCACAG
TCCCCGAGAAGTTGGGGGGAGGGGTCGGCAATTGAACCGGTGCCTAGAGAAGGTGGCGCGGGGTAAACTG
GGAAAGTGATGTCGTGTACTGGCTCCGCCTTTTTCCCGAGGGTGGGGGAGAACCGTATATAAGTGCAGTA
GTCGCCGTGAACGTTCTTTTTCGCAACGGGTTTGCCGCCAGAACACAGGTAAGTGCCGTGTGTGGTTCCC
GCGGGCCTGGCCTCTTTACGGGTTATGGCCCTTGCGTGCCTTGAATTACTTCCACCTGGCTGCAGTACGT
GATTCTTGATCCCGAGCTTCGGGTTGGAAGTGGGTGGGAGAGTTCGAGGCCTTGCGCTTAAGGAGCCCCT
TCGCCTCGTGCTTGAGTTGAGGCCTGGCCTGGGCGCTGGGGCCGCCGCGTGCGAATCTGGTGGCACCTTC
GCGCCTGTCTCGCTGCTTTCGATAAGTCTCTAGCCATTTAAAATTTTTGATGACCTGCTGCGACGCTTTT
TTTCTGGCAAGATAGTCTTGTAAATGCGGGCCAAGATCTGCACACTGGTATTTCGGTTTTTGGGGCCGCG
GGCGGCGACGGGGCCCGTGCGTCCCAGCGCACATGTTCGGCGAGGCGGGGCCTGCGAGCGCGGCCACCGA
GAATCGGACGGGGGTAGTCTCAAGCTGGCCGGCCTGCTCTGGTGCCTGGCCTCGCGCCGCCGTGTATCGC
CCCGCCCTGGGCGGCAAGGCTGGCCCGGTCGGCACCAGTTGCGTGAGCGGAAAGATGGCCGCTTCCCGGC
CCTGCTGCAGGGAGCTCAAAATGGAGGACGCGGCGCTCGGGAGAGCGGGCGGGTGAGTCACCCACACAAA
GGAAAAGGGCCTTTCCGTCCTCAGCCGTCGCTTCATGTGACTCCACGGAGTACCGGGCGCCGTCCAGGCA
CCTCGATTAGTTCTCGAGCTTTTGGAGTACGTCGTCTTTAGGTTGGGGGGAGGGGTTTTATGCGATGGAG
TTTCCCCACACTGAGTGGGTGGAGACTGAAGTTAGGCCAGCTTGGCACTTGATGTAATTCTCCTTGGAAT
TTGCCCTTTTTGAGTTTGGATCTTGGTTCATTCTCAAGCCTCAGACAGTGGTTCAAAGTTTTTTTCTTCC
ATTTCAGGTGTCGTGAGGCTAGCATCGATTGATCAACAAGTTTGTACAAAAAAGTTGGCATGCCTCAGCT
ATACATTTACATCAGATTATTGGGAGCCTATTTGTTCATCATTTCTCGTGTTCAAGGACAGAATCTGGAT
AGTATGCTTCATGGCACTGGGATGAAATCAGACTCCGACCAGAAAAAGTCAGAAAATGGAGTAACCTTAG
CACCAGAGGATACCTTGCCTTTTTTAAAGTGCTATTGCTCAGGGCACTGTCCAGATGATGCTATTAATAA
CACATGCATAACTAATGGACATTGCTTTGCCATCATAGAAGAAGATGACCAGGGAGAAACCACATTAGCT
TCAGGGTGTATGAAATATGAAGGATCTGATTTTCAGTGCAAAGATTCTCCAAAAGCCCAGCTACGCCGGA
CAATAGAATGTTGTCGGACCAATTTATGTAACCAGTATTTGCAACCCACACTGCCCCCTGTTGTCATAGG
TCCGTTTTTTGATGGCAGCATTCGATGGCTGGTTTTGCTCATTTCTATGGCTGTCTGCATAATTGCTATG
ATCATCTTCTCCAGCTGCTTTTGTTACAAACATTATTGCAAGAGCATCTCAAGCAGACGTCGTTACAATC
GTGATTTGGAACAGGATGAAGCATTTATTCCAGTTGGAGAATCACTAAAAGACCTTATTGACCAGTCACA
AAGTTCTGGTAGTGGGTCTGGACTACCTTTATTGGTTCAGCGAACTATTGCCAAACAGATTCAGATGGTC
CGGCAAGTTGGTAAAGGCCGATATGGAGAAGTATGGATGGGCAAATGGCGTGGCGAAAAAGTGGCGGTGA
AAGTATTCTTTACCACTGAAGAAGCCAGCTGGTTTCGAGAAACAGAAATCTACCAAACTGTGCTAATGCG
CCATGAAAACATACTTGGTTTCATAGCGGCAGACATTAAAGGTACAGGTTCCTGGACTCAGCTCTATTTG
ATTACTGATTACCATGAAAATGGATCTCTCTATGACTTCCTGAAATGTGCTACACTGGACACCAGAGCCC
TGCTTAAATTGGCTTATTCAGCTGCCTGTGGTCTGTGCCACCTGCACACAGAAATTTATGGCACCCAAGG
AAAGCCCGCAATTGCTCATCGAGACCTAAAGAGCAAAAACATCCTCATCAAGAAAAATGGGAGTTGCTGC
ATTGCTGACCTGGGCCTTGCTGTTAAATTCAACAGTGACACAAATGAAGTTGATGTGCCCTTGAATACCA
GGGTGGGCACCAAACGCTACATGGCTCCCGAAGTGCTGGACGAAAGCCTGAACAAAAACCACTTCCAGCC
CTACATCATGGCTGACATCTACAGCTTCGGCCTAATCATTTGGGAGATGGCTCGTCGTTGTATCACAGGA
GGGATCGTGGAAGAATACCAATTGCCATATTACAACATGGTACCGAGTGATCCGTCATACGAAGATATGC
GTGAGGTTGTGTGTGTCAAACGTTTGCGGCCAATTGTGTCTAATCGGTGGAACAGTGATGAATGTCTACG
AGCAGTTTTGAAGCTAATGTCAGAATGCTGGGCCCACAATCCAGCCTCCAGACTCACAGCATTGAGAATT
AAGAAGACGCTTGCCAAGATGGTTGAATCCCAAGATGTAAAAATCAGACCCCCAACTTTCTTGTACAAAG
TGGTTGATATCGGTAAGCCTATCCCTAACCCTCTCCTCGGTCTCGATTCTACGTAGTAATGAACTAGTAC
CGGTTAAGTCGACAATCAACGCGTTAAGTCGACAATCAACCTCTGGATTACAAAATTTGTGAAAGATTGA
CTGGTATTCTTAACTATGTTGCTCCTTTTACGCTATGTGGATACGCTGCTTTAATGCCTTTGTATCATGC
TATTGCTTCCCGTATGGCTTTCATTTTCTCCTCCTTGTATAAATCCTGGTTGCTGTCTCTTTATGAGGAG
TTGTGGCCCGTTGTCAGGCAACGTGGCGTGGTGTGCACTGTGTTTGCTGACGCAACCCCCACTGGTTGGG
GCATTGCCACCACCTGTCAGCTCCTTTCCGGGACTTTCGCTTTCCCCCTCCCTATTGCCACGGCGGAACT
CATCGCCGCCTGCCTTGCCCGCTGCTGGACAGGGGCTCGGCTGTTGGGCACTGACAATTCCGTGGTGTTG
TCGGGGAAATCATCGTCCTTTCCTTGGCTGCTCGCCTGTGTTGCCACCTGGATTCTGCGCGGGACGTCCT
TCTGCTACGTCCCTTCGGCCCTCAATCCAGCGGACCTTCCTTCCCGCGGCCTGCTGCCGGCTCTGCGGCC
TCTTCCGCGTCTTCGCCTTCGCCCTCAGACGAGTCGGATCTCCCTTTGGGCCGCCTCCCCGCGTCGACTT
TAAGACCAATGACTTACAAGGCAGCTGTAGATCTTAGCCACTTTTTAAAAGAAAAGGGGGGACTGGAAGG
GCTAATTCACTCCCAACGAAGACAAGATCTGCTTTTTGCTTGTACTGGGTCTCTCTGGTTAGACCAGATC
TGAGCCTGGGAGCTCTCTGGCTAACTAGGGAACCCACTGCTTAAGCCTCAATAAAGCTTGCCTTGAGTGC
TTCAAGTAGTGTGTGCCCGTCTGTTGTGTGACTCTGGTAACTAGAGATCCCTCAGACCCTTTTAGTCAGT
GTGGAAAATCTCTAGCAGTACGTATAGTAGTTCATGTCATCTTATTATTCAGTATTTATAACTTGCAAAG
AAATGAATATCAGAGAGTGAGAGGAACTTGTTTATTGCAGCTTATAATGGTTACAAATAAAGCAATAGCA
TCACAAATTTCACAAATAAAGCATTTTTTTCACTGCATTCTAGTTGTGGTTTGTCCAAACTCATCAATGT
ATCTTATCATGTCTGGCTCTAGCTATCCCGCCCCTAACTCCGCCCATCCCGCCCCTAACTCCGCCCAGTT
CCGCCCATTCTCCGCCCCATGGCTGACTAATTTTTTTTATTTATGCAGAGGCCGAGGCCGCCTCGGCCTC
TGAGCTATTCCAGAAGTAGTGAGGAGGCTTTTTTGGAGGCCTAGGGACGTACCCAATTCGCCCTATAGTG
AGTCGTATTACGCGCGCTCACTGGCCGTCGTTTTACAACGTCGTGACTGGGAAAACCCTGGCGTTACCCA
ACTTAATCGCCTTGCAGCACATCCCCCTTTCGCCAGCTGGCGTAATAGCGAAGAGGCCCGCACCGATCGC
CCTTCCCAACAGTTGCGCAGCCTGAATGGCGAATGGG
[124 nt withheld, positions 4518-4641]
C
[91 nt withheld, positions 4643-4733]
A
[49 nt withheld, positions 4735-4783]
CCTTTGACGTTGGAGTCCACGTTCTTT
[37 nt withheld, positions 4811-4847]
ACCCTATCTCGGTCTATTCTTTTGATTTATAAGGGATTTTGCCGATTTCGGCCTATTGGTTAAAAAATGA
GCTGATTTAACAAAAATTTAACGCGAATTTTAACAAAATATTAACGCTTACAATTTAGGTGGCACTTTTC
GGGGAAATGTGCGCGGAACCCCTATTTGTTTATTTTTCTAAATACATTCAAATATGTATCCGCTCATGAG
ACAATAACCCTGATAAATGCTTCAATAATATTGAAAAAGGAAGAGTATGAGTATTCAACATTTCCGTGTC
GCCCTTATTCCCTTTTTTGCGGCATTTTGCCTTCCTGTTTTTGCTCACCCAGAAACGCTGGTGAAAGTAA
AAGATGCTGAAGATCAGTTGGGTGCACGAGTGGGTTACATCGAACTGGATCTCAACAGCGGTAAGATCCT
TGAGAGTTTTCGCCCCGAAGAACGTTTTCCAATGATGAGCACTTTTAAAGTTCTGCTATGTGGCGCGGTA
TTATCCCGTATTGACGCCGGGCAAGAGCAACTCGGTCGCCGCATACACTATTCTCAGAATGACTTGGTTG
AGTACTCACCAGTCACAGAAAAGCATCTTACGGATGGCATGACAGTAAGAGAATTATGCAGTGCTGCCAT
AACCATGAGTGATAACACTGCGGCCAACTTACTTCTGACAACGATCGGAGGACCGAAGGAGCTAACCGCT
TTTTTGCACAACATGGGGGATCATGTAACTCGCCTTGATCGTTGGGAACCGGAGCTGAATGAAGCCATAC
CAAACGACGAGCGTGACACCACGATGCCTGTAGCAATGGCAACAACGTTGCGCAAACTATTAACTGGCGA
ACTACTTACTCTAGCTTCCCGGCAACAATTAATAGACTGGATGGAGGCGGATAAAGTTGCAGGACCACTT
CTGCGCTCGGCCCTTCCGGCTGGCTGGTTTATTGCTGATAAATCTGGAGCCGGTGAGCGTGGGTCTCGCG
GTATCATTGCAGCACTGGGGCCAGATGGTAAGCCCTCCCGTATCGTAGTTATCTACACGACGGGGAGTCA
GGCAACTATGGATGAACGAAATAGACAGATCGCTGAGATAGGTGCCTCACTGATTAAGCATTGGTAACTG
TCAGACCAAGTTTACTCATATATACTTTAGATTGATTTAAAACTTCATTTTTAATTTAAAAGGATCTAGG
TGAAGATCCTTTTTGATAATCTCATGACCAAAATCCCTTAACGTGAGTTTTCGTTCCACTGAGCGTCAGA
CCCCGTAGAAAAGATCAAAGGATCTTCTTGAGATCCTTTTTTTCTGCGCGTAATCTGCTGCTTGCAAACA
AAAAAACCACCGCTACCAGCGGTGGTTTGTTTGCCGGATCAAGAGCTACCAACTCTTTTTCCGAAGGTAA
CTGGCTTCAGCAGAGCGCAGATACCAAATACTGTTCTTCTAGTGTAGCCGTAGTTAGGCCACCACTTCAA
GAACTCTGTAGCACCGCCTACATACCTCGCTCTGCTAATCCTGTTACCAGTGGCTGCTGCCAGTGGCGAT
AAGTCGTGTCTTACCGGGTTGGACTCAAGACGATAGTTACCGGATAAGGCGCAGCGGTCGGGCTGAACGG
GGGGTTCGTGCACACAGCCCAGCTTGGAGCGAACGACCTACACCGAACTGAGATACCTACAGCGTGAGCT
ATGAGAAAGCGCCACGCTTCCCGAAGGGAGAAAGGCGGACAGGTATCCGGTAAGCGGCAGGGTCGGAACA
GGAGAGCGCACGAGGGAGCTTCCAGGGGGAAACGCCTGGTATCTTTATAGTCCTGTCGGGTTTCGCCACC
TCTGACTTGAGCGTCGATTTTTGTGATGCTCGTCAGGGGGGCGGAGCCTATGGAAAAACGCCAGCAACGC
GGCCTTTTTACGGTTCCTGGCCTTTTGCTGGCCTTTTGCTCACATGTTCTTTCCTGCGTTATCCCCTGAT
TCTGTGGATAACCGTATTACCGCCTTTGAGTGAGCTGATACCGCTCGCCGCAGCCGAACGACCGAGCGCA
GCGAGTCAGTGAGCGAGGAAGCGGAAGAGCGCCCAATACGCAAACCGCCTCTCCCCGCGCGTTGGCCGAT
TCATTAATGCAGCTGGCACGACAGGTTTCCCGACTGGAAAGCGGGCAGTGAGCGCAACGCAATTAATGTG
AGTTAGCTCACTCATTAGGCACCCCAGGCTTTACACTTTATGCTTCCGGCTCGTATGTTGTGTGGAATTG
TGAGCGGATAACAATTTCACACAGGAAACAGCTATGACCATGATTACGCCAAGCGCGCAATTAACCCTCA
CTAAAGGGAACAAAAGCTGGAGCTGCAAGCTTAATGTAGTCTTATGCAATACTCTTGTAGTCTTGCAACA
TGGTAACGATGAGTTAGCAACATGCCTTACAAGGAGAGAAAAAGCACCGTGCATGCCGATTGGTGGAAGT
AAGGTGGTACGATCGTGCCTTATTAGGAAGGCAACAGACGGGTCTGACATGGATTGGACGAACCACTGAA
TTGCCGCATTGCAGAGATATTGTATTTAAGTGCCTAGCTCGATACATAAACGGGTCTCTCTGGTTAGACC
AGATCTGAGCCTGGGAGCTCTCTGGCTAACTAGGGAACCCACTGCTTAAGCCTCAATAAAGCTTGCCTTG
AGTGCTTCAAGTAGTGTGTGCCCGTCTGTTGTGTGACTCTGGTAACTAGAGATCCCTCAGACCCTTTTAG
TCAGTGTGGAAAATCTCTAGCAGTGGCGCCCGAACAGGGACTTGAAAGCGAAAGGGAAACCAGAGGAGCT
CTCTCGACGCAGGACTCGGCTTGCTGAAGCGCGCACGGCAAGAGGCGAGGGGCGGCGACTGGTGAGTACG
CCAAAAATTTTGACTAGCGGAGGCTAGAAGGAGAGAGATGGGTGCGAGAGCGTCAGTATTAAGCGGGGGA
GAATTAGATCGCGATGGGAAAAAATTCGGTTAAGGCCAGGGGGAAAGAAAAAATATAAATTAAAACATAT
AGTATGGGCAAGCAGGGAGCTAGAACGATTCGCAGTTAATCCTGGCCTGTTAGAAACATCAGAAGGCTGT
AGACAAATACTGGGACAGCTACAACCATCCCTTCAGACAGGATCAGAAGAACTTAGATCATTATATAATA
CAGTAGCAACCCTCTATTGTGTGCATCAAAGGATAGAGATAAAAGACACCAAGGAAGCTTTAGACAAGAT
AGAGGAAGAGCAAAACAAAAGTAAGACCACCGCACAGCAAGCGGCCGCTGATCTTCAGACCTGGAGGAGG
AGATATGAGGGACAATTGGAGAAGTGAATTATATAAATATAAAGTAGTAAAAATTGAACCATTAGGAGTA
GCACCCACCAAGGCAAAGAGAAGAGTGGTGCAGAGAGAAAAAAGAGCAGTGGGAATAGGAGCTTTGTTCC
TTGGGTTCTTGGGAGCAGCAGGAAGCACTATGGGCGCAGCGTCAATGACGCTGACGGTACAGGCCAGACA
ATTATTGTCTGGTATAGTGCAGCAGCAGAACAATTTGCTGAGGGCTATTGAGGCGCAACAGCATCTGTTG
CAACTCACAGTCTGGGGCATCAAGCAGCTCCAGGCAAGAATCCTGGCTGTGGAAAGATACCTAAAGGATC
AACAGCTCCTGGGGATTTGGGGTTGCTCTGGAAAACTCATTTGCACCACTGCTGTGCCTTGGAATGCTAG
TTGGAGTAATAAATCTCTGGAACAGATTTGGAATCACACGACCTGGATGGAGTGGGACAGAGAAATTAAC
AATTACACAAGCTTAATACACTCCTTAATTGAAGAATCGCAAAACCAGCAAGAAAAGAATGAACAAGAAT
TATTGGAATTAGATAAATGGGCAAGTTTGTGGAATTGGTTTAACATAACAAATTGGCTGTGGTATATAAA
ATTATTCATAATGATAGTAGGAGGCTTGGTAGGTTTAAGAATAGTTTTTGCTGTACTTTCTATAGTGAAT
AGAGTTAGGCAGGGATATTCACCATTATCGTTTCAGACCCACCTCCCAACCCCGAGGGGACCCATGCATT
GCATCTCAATTAGTCAGCAACCAGGTGTGGAAAGTCCCCAGGCTCCCCAGCAGGCAGAAGTATGCAAAGC
ATGCGTCTCAATTAGTCAGCAACCATAGTCCCGCCCCTAACTCCGCCCATCCCGCCCCTAACTCCGCCCA
GTTCCGCCCATTCTCCGCCCCATGGCTGACTAATTTTTTTTATTTATGCAGAGGCCGAGGCCGCCTCGGC
CTCTGAGCTATTCCAGAAGTAGTGAGGAGGCTTTTTTGGAGGCCTAGGCTTTTGCAAAAAGCTTTCTAGA
GGTACCACCGGAGCTTACCATGACCGAGTACAAGCCCACGGTGCGCCTCGCCACCCGCGACGACGTCCCC
AGGGCCGTACGCACCCTCGCCGCCGCGTTCGCCGACTACCCCGCCACGCGCCACACCGTCGATCCGGACC
GCCACATCGAGCGGGTCACCGAGCTGCAAGAACTCTTCCTCACGCGCGTCGGGCTCGACATCGGCAAGGT
GTGGGTCGCGGACGACGGCGCCGCCGTGGCGGTCTGGACCACGCCGGAGAGCGTCGAAGCGGGGGCGGTG
TTCGCCGAGATCGGCCCGCGCATGGCCGAGTTGAGCGGTTCCCGGCTGGCCGCGCAGCAACAGATGGAAG
GCCTCCTGGCGCCGCACCGGCCCAAGGAGCCCGCGTGGTTCCTGGCCACCGTCGGCGTCTCGCCCGACCA
CCAGGGCAAGGGTCTGGGCAGCGCCGTCGTGCTCCCCGGAGTGGAGGCGGCCGAGCGCGCCGGGGTGCCC
GCCTTCCTGGAGACCTCCGCGCCCCGCAACCTCCCCTTCTACGAGCGGCTCGGCTTCACCGTCACCGCCG
ACGTCGAGGTGCCCGAAGGACCGCGCACCTGGTGCATGACCCGCAAGCCCGGTGCCAGTTAACGAATTCT
AGATCTTGAGACAAATGGCAGTATTCATCCACAATTTTAAAAGAAAAGGGGGGATTGGGGGGTACAGTGC
AGGGGAAAGAATAGTAGACATAATAGCAACAGACATACAAACTAAAGAATTACAAAAACAAATTACAAAA
ATTCAAAATTTTCGGGTTTATTACAGGGACAGCAGAGATCCACTTTGGCGCC
