Features (pLannotate 1.2.2; 34 found; start..end, strand, type, name):
     25..91      +  CDS            small t antigen (fragment): SV40 (simian virus 40) small t antigen
     98..1276    +  promoter       EF-1α promoter: strong constitutive promoter for human elongation factor EF-1α
   1297..1314    +  protein_bind   attB1 (fragment): mutant version of attB; core recombination site for the Gateway® BP reaction BP Clonase™
   1320..2915    +  CDS            BMPR1A: BMR1A_HUMAN - Also known as ACVRLK3, ALK3. Experimental evidence at protein level: Swiss-Prot protein existence level 1. On ligand binding, forms a receptor complex consisting of two type II and two type I transmembrane serine/threonine kinases. Type II receptors phosphorylate and activate type I receptors which autophosphorylate, then bind and activate SMAD transcriptional regulators. Receptor for BMP2, BMP4, GDF5 and GDF6. Positively regulates chondrocyte differentiation through GDF5 interaction. Mediates induction of adipogenesis by GDF6. From Homo sapiens (Human).
   2921..2944    -  protein_bind   attB2: mutant version of attB; recombination site for the Gateway® BP reaction BP Clonase™
   2952..2993    +  CDS            V5 tag: epitope tag from simian virus 5
   3009..3062    +  promoter       U6 promoter (fragment): RNA polymerase III promoter for human U6 snRNA
   3104..3692    +  misc_feature   WPRE: woodchuck hepatitis virus posttranscriptional regulatory element
   3743..3762    +  misc_feature   cPPT/CTS (fragment): central polypurine tract and central termination sequence of HIV-1
   3764..3997    +  LTR            3' LTR (ΔU3): self-inactivating 3' long terminal repeat (LTR) from HIV-1
   4075..4196    +  polyA_signal   SV40 poly(A) signal: SV40 polyadenylation signal
   4236..4371    +  rep_origin     SV40 ori: SV40 origin of replication
   4392..4410    -  promoter       T7 promoter: promoter for bacteriophage T7 RNA polymerase
   4418..4573    +  CDS            lacZα (fragment): LacZα fragment of β-galactosidase; lacZ fragment
   4578..5006    +  rep_origin     f1 ori (sequence partly withheld): f1 bacteriophage origin of replication; arrow indicates direction of (+) strand synthesis
   5059..5163    +  promoter       AmpR promoter: bla
   5164..6024    +  CDS            AmpR: β-lactamase; bla; confers resistance to ampicillin, carbenicillin, and related antibiotics
   6195..6783    +  rep_origin     ori: high-copy-number ColE1/pMB1/pBR322/pUC origin of replication
   6966..7058    +  CDS            lacI (fragment): lac repressor; lacI; The lac repressor binds to the lac operator to inhibit transcription in E. coli. This inhibition can be relieved by adding lactose or isopropyl-β-D-thiogalactopyranoside (IPTG).
   7071..7092    +  protein_bind   CAP binding site: CAP binding activates transcription in the presence of cAMP. E. coli catabolite activator protein
   7107..7137    +  promoter       lac promoter: promoter for the E. coli lac operon
   7145..7161    +  protein_bind   lac operator: The lac repressor binds to the lac operator to inhibit transcription in E. coli. This inhibition can be relieved by adding lactose or isopropyl-β-D-thiogalactopyranoside (IPTG). lac repressor encoded by lacI
   7206..7224    +  promoter       T3 promoter: promoter for bacteriophage T3 RNA polymerase
   7252..7478    +  promoter       RSV promoter: Rous sarcoma virus enhancer/promoter
   7479..7659    +  LTR            5' LTR (truncated): truncated 5' long terminal repeat (LTR) from HIV-1
   7706..7831    +  misc_feature   HIV-1 Ψ: packaging signal of human immunodeficiency virus type 1
   7815..8178    +  CDS            HIV-1 gag (fragment): gag protein from human immunodeficiency virus 1; gag
   8324..8557    +  misc_feature   RRE: The Rev response element (RRE) of HIV-1 allows for Rev-dependent mRNA export from the nucleus to the cytoplasm.
   8934..8960    +  CDS            Rev (fragment): human immunodeficiency virus 1 (HIV-1) Rev protein; rev; enhances nuclear export of unspliced and incompletely spliced viral mRNAs
   8967..8990    +  promoter       SV40 promoter (fragment): SV40 early promoter
   8991..9062    +  promoter       SV40 promoter (fragment): SV40 enhancer and early promoter
   9086..9221    +  rep_origin     SV40 ori: SV40 origin of replication
   9267..9863    +  CDS            PuroR (fragment): puromycin N-acetyltransferase; pac from Streptomyces; confers resistance to puromycin
   9912..10029   +  misc_feature   cPPT/CTS: central polypurine tract and central termination sequence of HIV-1
>Addgene plasmid #98320 | BMPR1A_pLX307 | addgene full sequence | sequence record 190352 | Addgene NGS Result
GGCTCGAGGCCTGCAGGTGCAAAGATGGATAAAGTTTTAAACAGAGAGGAATCTTTGCAGCTAATGGACC
TTCTAGGTCTTGAAAGGAGTGGGAATTGGCTCCGGTGCCCGTCAGTGGGCAGAGCGCACATCGCCCACAG
TCCCCGAGAAGTTGGGGGGAGGGGTCGGCAATTGAACCGGTGCCTAGAGAAGGTGGCGCGGGGTAAACTG
GGAAAGTGATGTCGTGTACTGGCTCCGCCTTTTTCCCGAGGGTGGGGGAGAACCGTATATAAGTGCAGTA
GTCGCCGTGAACGTTCTTTTTCGCAACGGGTTTGCCGCCAGAACACAGGTAAGTGCCGTGTGTGGTTCCC
GCGGGCCTGGCCTCTTTACGGGTTATGGCCCTTGCGTGCCTTGAATTACTTCCACCTGGCTGCAGTACGT
GATTCTTGATCCCGAGCTTCGGGTTGGAAGTGGGTGGGAGAGTTCGAGGCCTTGCGCTTAAGGAGCCCCT
TCGCCTCGTGCTTGAGTTGAGGCCTGGCCTGGGCGCTGGGGCCGCCGCGTGCGAATCTGGTGGCACCTTC
GCGCCTGTCTCGCTGCTTTCGATAAGTCTCTAGCCATTTAAAATTTTTGATGACCTGCTGCGACGCTTTT
TTTCTGGCAAGATAGTCTTGTAAATGCGGGCCAAGATCTGCACACTGGTATTTCGGTTTTTGGGGCCGCG
GGCGGCGACGGGGCCCGTGCGTCCCAGCGCACATGTTCGGCGAGGCGGGGCCTGCGAGCGCGGCCACCGA
GAATCGGACGGGGGTAGTCTCAAGCTGGCCGGCCTGCTCTGGTGCCTGGCCTCGCGCCGCCGTGTATCGC
CCCGCCCTGGGCGGCAAGGCTGGCCCGGTCGGCACCAGTTGCGTGAGCGGAAAGATGGCCGCTTCCCGGC
CCTGCTGCAGGGAGCTCAAAATGGAGGACGCGGCGCTCGGGAGAGCGGGCGGGTGAGTCACCCACACAAA
GGAAAAGGGCCTTTCCGTCCTCAGCCGTCGCTTCATGTGACTCCACGGAGTACCGGGCGCCGTCCAGGCA
CCTCGATTAGTTCTCGAGCTTTTGGAGTACGTCGTCTTTAGGTTGGGGGGAGGGGTTTTATGCGATGGAG
TTTCCCCACACTGAGTGGGTGGAGACTGAAGTTAGGCCAGCTTGGCACTTGATGTAATTCTCCTTGGAAT
TTGCCCTTTTTGAGTTTGGATCTTGGTTCATTCTCAAGCCTCAGACAGTGGTTCAAAGTTTTTTTCTTCC
ATTTCAGGTGTCGTGAGGCTAGCATCGATTGATCAACAAGTTTGTACAAAAAAGTTGGCATGCCTCAGCT
ATACATTTACATCAGATTATTGGGAGCCTATTTGTTCATCATTTCTCGTGTTCAAGGACAGAATCTGGAT
AGTATGCTTCATGGCACTGGGATGAAATCAGACTCCGACCAGAAAAAGTCAGAAAATGGAGTAACCTTAG
CACCAGAGGATACCTTGCCTTTTTTAAAGTGCTATTGCTCAGGGCACTGTCCAGATGATGCTATTAATAA
CACATGCATAACTAATGGACATTGCTTTGCCATCATAGAAGAAGATGACCAGGGAGAAACCACATTAGCT
TCAGGGTGTATGAAATATGAAGGATCTGATTTTCAGTGCAAAGATTCTCCAAAAGCCCAGCTACGCCGGA
CAATAGAATGTTGTCGGACCAATTTATGTAACCAGTATTTGCAACCCACACTGCCCCCTGTTGTCATAGG
TCCGTTTTTTGATGGCAGCATTCGATGGCTGGTTTTGCTCATTTCTATGGCTGTCTGCATAATTGCTATG
ATCATCTTCTCCAGCTGCTTTTGTTACAAACATTATTGCAAGAGCATCTCAAGCAGACGTCGTTACAATC
GTGATTTGGAACAGGATGAAGCATTTATTCCAGTTGGAGAATCACTAAAAGACCTTATTGACCAGTCACA
AAGTTCTGGTAGTGGGTCTGGACTACCTTTATTGGTTCAGCGAACTATTGCCAAACAGATTCAGATGGTC
CGGCAAGTTGGTAAAGGCCGATATGGAGAAGTATGGATGGGCAAATGGCGTGGCGAAAAAGTGGCGGTGA
AAGTATTCTTTACCACTGAAGAAGCCAGCTGGTTTCGAGAAACAGAAATCTACCAAACTGTGCTAATGCG
CCATGAAAACATACTTGGTTTCATAGCGGCAGACATTAAAGGTACAGGTTCCTGGACTCAGCTCTATTTG
ATTACTGATTACCATGAAAATGGATCTCTCTATGACTTCCTGAAATGTGCTACACTGGACACCAGAGCCC
TGCTTAAATTGGCTTATTCAGCTGCCTGTGGTCTGTGCCACCTGCACACAGAAATTTATGGCACCCAAGG
AAAGCCCGCAATTGCTCATCGAGACCTAAAGAGCAAAAACATCCTCATCAAGAAAAATGGGAGTTGCTGC
ATTGCTGACCTGGGCCTTGCTGTTAAATTCAACAGTGACACAAATGAAGTTGATGTGCCCTTGAATACCA
GGGTGGGCACCAAACGCTACATGGCTCCCGAAGTGCTGGACGAAAGCCTGAACAAAAACCACTTCCAGCC
CTACATCATGGCTGACATCTACAGCTTCGGCCTAATCATTTGGGAGATGGCTCGTCGTTGTATCACAGGA
GGGATCGTGGAAGAATACCAATTGCCATATTACAACATGGTACCGAGTGATCCGTCATACGAAGATATGC
GTGAGGTTGTGTGTGTCAAACGTTTGCGGCCAATTGTGTCTAATCGGTGGAACAGTGATGAATGTCTACG
AGCAGTTTTGAAGCTAATGTCAGAATGCTGGGCCCACAATCCAGCCTCCAGACTCACAGCATTGAGAATT
AAGAAGACGCTTGCCAAGATGGTTGAATCCCAAGATGTAAAAATCAGACCCCCAACTTTCTTGTACAAAG
TGGTTGATATCGGTAAGCCTATCCCTAACCCTCTCCTCGGTCTCGATTCTACGTAGTAATGAACTAGTCC
GTAACTTGAAAGTATTTCGATTTCTTGGCTTTATATATCTTGTGGAAAGGACGATACTAAAACCCTTCCT
CGGAACCGACGCGTTAAGTCGACAATCAACCTCTGGATTACAAAATTTGTGAAAGATTGACTGGTATTCT
TAACTATGTTGCTCCTTTTACGCTATGTGGATACGCTGCTTTAATGCCTTTGTATCATGCTATTGCTTCC
CGTATGGCTTTCATTTTCTCCTCCTTGTATAAATCCTGGTTGCTGTCTCTTTATGAGGAGTTGTGGCCCG
TTGTCAGGCAACGTGGCGTGGTGTGCACTGTGTTTGCTGACGCAACCCCCACTGGTTGGGGCATTGCCAC
CACCTGTCAGCTCCTTTCCGGGACTTTCGCTTTCCCCCTCCCTATTGCCACGGCGGAACTCATCGCCGCC
TGCCTTGCCCGCTGCTGGACAGGGGCTCGGCTGTTGGGCACTGACAATTCCGTGGTGTTGTCGGGGAAAT
CATCGTCCTTTCCTTGGCTGCTCGCCTGTGTTGCCACCTGGATTCTGCGCGGGACGTCCTTCTGCTACGT
CCCTTCGGCCCTCAATCCAGCGGACCTTCCTTCCCGCGGCCTGCTGCCGGCTCTGCGGCCTCTTCCGCGT
CTTCGCCTTCGCCCTCAGACGAGTCGGATCTCCCTTTGGGCCGCCTCCCCGCGTCGACTTTAAGACCAAT
GACTTACAAGGCAGCTGTAGATCTTAGCCACTTTTTAAAAGAAAAGGGGGGACTGGAAGGGCTAATTCAC
TCCCAACGAAGACAAGATCTGCTTTTTGCTTGTACTGGGTCTCTCTGGTTAGACCAGATCTGAGCCTGGG
AGCTCTCTGGCTAACTAGGGAACCCACTGCTTAAGCCTCAATAAAGCTTGCCTTGAGTGCTTCAAGTAGT
GTGTGCCCGTCTGTTGTGTGACTCTGGTAACTAGAGATCCCTCAGACCCTTTTAGTCAGTGTGGAAAATC
TCTAGCAGTACGTATAGTAGTTCATGTCATCTTATTATTCAGTATTTATAACTTGCAAAGAAATGAATAT
CAGAGAGTGAGAGGAACTTGTTTATTGCAGCTTATAATGGTTACAAATAAAGCAATAGCATCACAAATTT
CACAAATAAAGCATTTTTTTCACTGCATTCTAGTTGTGGTTTGTCCAAACTCATCAATGTATCTTATCAT
GTCTGGCTCTAGCTATCCCGCCCCTAACTCCGCCCATCCCGCCCCTAACTCCGCCCAGTTCCGCCCATTC
TCCGCCCCATGGCTGACTAATTTTTTTTATTTATGCAGAGGCCGAGGCCGCCTCGGCCTCTGAGCTATTC
CAGAAGTAGTGAGGAGGCTTTTTTGGAGGCCTAGGGACGTACCCAATTCGCCCTATAGTGAGTCGTATTA
CGCGCGCTCACTGGCCGTCGTTTTACAACGTCGTGACTGGGAAAACCCTGGCGTTACCCAACTTAATCGC
CTTGCAGCACATCCCCCTTTCGCCAGCTGGCGTAATAGCGAAGAGGCCCGCACCGATCGCCCTTCCCAAC
AGTTGCGCAGCCTGAATGGCGAATGGG
[124 nt withheld, positions 4578-4701]
C
[91 nt withheld, positions 4703-4793]
A
[49 nt withheld, positions 4795-4843]
CCTTTGACGTTGGAGTCCACGTTCTTT
[37 nt withheld, positions 4871-4907]
ACCCTATCTCGGTCTATTCTTTTGATTTATAAGGGATTTTGCCGATTTCGGCCTATTGGTTAAAAAATGA
GCTGATTTAACAAAAATTTAACGCGAATTTTAACAAAATATTAACGCTTACAATTTAGGTGGCACTTTTC
GGGGAAATGTGCGCGGAACCCCTATTTGTTTATTTTTCTAAATACATTCAAATATGTATCCGCTCATGAG
ACAATAACCCTGATAAATGCTTCAATAATATTGAAAAAGGAAGAGTATGAGTATTCAACATTTCCGTGTC
GCCCTTATTCCCTTTTTTGCGGCATTTTGCCTTCCTGTTTTTGCTCACCCAGAAACGCTGGTGAAAGTAA
AAGATGCTGAAGATCAGTTGGGTGCACGAGTGGGTTACATCGAACTGGATCTCAACAGCGGTAAGATCCT
TGAGAGTTTTCGCCCCGAAGAACGTTTTCCAATGATGAGCACTTTTAAAGTTCTGCTATGTGGCGCGGTA
TTATCCCGTATTGACGCCGGGCAAGAGCAACTCGGTCGCCGCATACACTATTCTCAGAATGACTTGGTTG
AGTACTCACCAGTCACAGAAAAGCATCTTACGGATGGCATGACAGTAAGAGAATTATGCAGTGCTGCCAT
AACCATGAGTGATAACACTGCGGCCAACTTACTTCTGACAACGATCGGAGGACCGAAGGAGCTAACCGCT
TTTTTGCACAACATGGGGGATCATGTAACTCGCCTTGATCGTTGGGAACCGGAGCTGAATGAAGCCATAC
CAAACGACGAGCGTGACACCACGATGCCTGTAGCAATGGCAACAACGTTGCGCAAACTATTAACTGGCGA
ACTACTTACTCTAGCTTCCCGGCAACAATTAATAGACTGGATGGAGGCGGATAAAGTTGCAGGACCACTT
CTGCGCTCGGCCCTTCCGGCTGGCTGGTTTATTGCTGATAAATCTGGAGCCGGTGAGCGTGGGTCTCGCG
GTATCATTGCAGCACTGGGGCCAGATGGTAAGCCCTCCCGTATCGTAGTTATCTACACGACGGGGAGTCA
GGCAACTATGGATGAACGAAATAGACAGATCGCTGAGATAGGTGCCTCACTGATTAAGCATTGGTAACTG
TCAGACCAAGTTTACTCATATATACTTTAGATTGATTTAAAACTTCATTTTTAATTTAAAAGGATCTAGG
TGAAGATCCTTTTTGATAATCTCATGACCAAAATCCCTTAACGTGAGTTTTCGTTCCACTGAGCGTCAGA
CCCCGTAGAAAAGATCAAAGGATCTTCTTGAGATCCTTTTTTTCTGCGCGTAATCTGCTGCTTGCAAACA
AAAAAACCACCGCTACCAGCGGTGGTTTGTTTGCCGGATCAAGAGCTACCAACTCTTTTTCCGAAGGTAA
CTGGCTTCAGCAGAGCGCAGATACCAAATACTGTTCTTCTAGTGTAGCCGTAGTTAGGCCACCACTTCAA
GAACTCTGTAGCACCGCCTACATACCTCGCTCTGCTAATCCTGTTACCAGTGGCTGCTGCCAGTGGCGAT
AAGTCGTGTCTTACCGGGTTGGACTCAAGACGATAGTTACCGGATAAGGCGCAGCGGTCGGGCTGAACGG
GGGGTTCGTGCACACAGCCCAGCTTGGAGCGAACGACCTACACCGAACTGAGATACCTACAGCGTGAGCT
ATGAGAAAGCGCCACGCTTCCCGAAGGGAGAAAGGCGGACAGGTATCCGGTAAGCGGCAGGGTCGGAACA
GGAGAGCGCACGAGGGAGCTTCCAGGGGGAAACGCCTGGTATCTTTATAGTCCTGTCGGGTTTCGCCACC
TCTGACTTGAGCGTCGATTTTTGTGATGCTCGTCAGGGGGGCGGAGCCTATGGAAAAACGCCAGCAACGC
GGCCTTTTTACGGTTCCTGGCCTTTTGCTGGCCTTTTGCTCACATGTTCTTTCCTGCGTTATCCCCTGAT
TCTGTGGATAACCGTATTACCGCCTTTGAGTGAGCTGATACCGCTCGCCGCAGCCGAACGACCGAGCGCA
GCGAGTCAGTGAGCGAGGAAGCGGAAGAGCGCCCAATACGCAAACCGCCTCTCCCCGCGCGTTGGCCGAT
TCATTAATGCAGCTGGCACGACAGGTTTCCCGACTGGAAAGCGGGCAGTGAGCGCAACGCAATTAATGTG
AGTTAGCTCACTCATTAGGCACCCCAGGCTTTACACTTTATGCTTCCGGCTCGTATGTTGTGTGGAATTG
TGAGCGGATAACAATTTCACACAGGAAACAGCTATGACCATGATTACGCCAAGCGCGCAATTAACCCTCA
CTAAAGGGAACAAAAGCTGGAGCTGCAAGCTTAATGTAGTCTTATGCAATACTCTTGTAGTCTTGCAACA
TGGTAACGATGAGTTAGCAACATGCCTTACAAGGAGAGAAAAAGCACCGTGCATGCCGATTGGTGGAAGT
AAGGTGGTACGATCGTGCCTTATTAGGAAGGCAACAGACGGGTCTGACATGGATTGGACGAACCACTGAA
TTGCCGCATTGCAGAGATATTGTATTTAAGTGCCTAGCTCGATACATAAACGGGTCTCTCTGGTTAGACC
AGATCTGAGCCTGGGAGCTCTCTGGCTAACTAGGGAACCCACTGCTTAAGCCTCAATAAAGCTTGCCTTG
AGTGCTTCAAGTAGTGTGTGCCCGTCTGTTGTGTGACTCTGGTAACTAGAGATCCCTCAGACCCTTTTAG
TCAGTGTGGAAAATCTCTAGCAGTGGCGCCCGAACAGGGACTTGAAAGCGAAAGGGAAACCAGAGGAGCT
CTCTCGACGCAGGACTCGGCTTGCTGAAGCGCGCACGGCAAGAGGCGAGGGGCGGCGACTGGTGAGTACG
CCAAAAATTTTGACTAGCGGAGGCTAGAAGGAGAGAGATGGGTGCGAGAGCGTCAGTATTAAGCGGGGGA
GAATTAGATCGCGATGGGAAAAAATTCGGTTAAGGCCAGGGGGAAAGAAAAAATATAAATTAAAACATAT
AGTATGGGCAAGCAGGGAGCTAGAACGATTCGCAGTTAATCCTGGCCTGTTAGAAACATCAGAAGGCTGT
AGACAAATACTGGGACAGCTACAACCATCCCTTCAGACAGGATCAGAAGAACTTAGATCATTATATAATA
CAGTAGCAACCCTCTATTGTGTGCATCAAAGGATAGAGATAAAAGACACCAAGGAAGCTTTAGACAAGAT
AGAGGAAGAGCAAAACAAAAGTAAGACCACCGCACAGCAAGCGGCCGCTGATCTTCAGACCTGGAGGAGG
AGATATGAGGGACAATTGGAGAAGTGAATTATATAAATATAAAGTAGTAAAAATTGAACCATTAGGAGTA
GCACCCACCAAGGCAAAGAGAAGAGTGGTGCAGAGAGAAAAAAGAGCAGTGGGAATAGGAGCTTTGTTCC
TTGGGTTCTTGGGAGCAGCAGGAAGCACTATGGGCGCAGCGTCAATGACGCTGACGGTACAGGCCAGACA
ATTATTGTCTGGTATAGTGCAGCAGCAGAACAATTTGCTGAGGGCTATTGAGGCGCAACAGCATCTGTTG
CAACTCACAGTCTGGGGCATCAAGCAGCTCCAGGCAAGAATCCTGGCTGTGGAAAGATACCTAAAGGATC
AACAGCTCCTGGGGATTTGGGGTTGCTCTGGAAAACTCATTTGCACCACTGCTGTGCCTTGGAATGCTAG
TTGGAGTAATAAATCTCTGGAACAGATTTGGAATCACACGACCTGGATGGAGTGGGACAGAGAAATTAAC
AATTACACAAGCTTAATACACTCCTTAATTGAAGAATCGCAAAACCAGCAAGAAAAGAATGAACAAGAAT
TATTGGAATTAGATAAATGGGCAAGTTTGTGGAATTGGTTTAACATAACAAATTGGCTGTGGTATATAAA
ATTATTCATAATGATAGTAGGAGGCTTGGTAGGTTTAAGAATAGTTTTTGCTGTACTTTCTATAGTGAAT
AGAGTTAGGCAGGGATATTCACCATTATCGTTTCAGACCCACCTCCCAACCCCGAGGGGACCCATGCATT
GCATCTCAATTAGTCAGCAACCAGGTGTGGAAAGTCCCCAGGCTCCCCAGCAGGCAGAAGTATGCAAAGC
ATGCGTCTCAATTAGTCAGCAACCATAGTCCCGCCCCTAACTCCGCCCATCCCGCCCCTAACTCCGCCCA
GTTCCGCCCATTCTCCGCCCCATGGCTGACTAATTTTTTTTATTTATGCAGAGGCCGAGGCCGCCTCGGC
CTCTGAGCTATTCCAGAAGTAGTGAGGAGGCTTTTTTGGAGGCCTAGGCTTTTGCAAAAAGCTTTCTAGA
GGTACCACCGGAGCTTACCATGACCGAGTACAAGCCCACGGTGCGCCTCGCCACCCGCGACGACGTCCCC
AGGGCCGTACGCACCCTCGCCGCCGCGTTCGCCGACTACCCCGCCACGCGCCACACCGTCGATCCGGACC
GCCACATCGAGCGGGTCACCGAGCTGCAAGAACTCTTCCTCACGCGCGTCGGGCTCGACATCGGCAAGGT
GTGGGTCGCGGACGACGGCGCCGCCGTGGCGGTCTGGACCACGCCGGAGAGCGTCGAAGCGGGGGCGGTG
TTCGCCGAGATCGGCCCGCGCATGGCCGAGTTGAGCGGTTCCCGGCTGGCCGCGCAGCAACAGATGGAAG
GCCTCCTGGCGCCGCACCGGCCCAAGGAGCCCGCGTGGTTCCTGGCCACCGTCGGCGTCTCGCCCGACCA
CCAGGGCAAGGGTCTGGGCAGCGCCGTCGTGCTCCCCGGAGTGGAGGCGGCCGAGCGCGCCGGGGTGCCC
GCCTTCCTGGAGACCTCCGCGCCCCGCAACCTCCCCTTCTACGAGCGGCTCGGCTTCACCGTCACCGCCG
ACGTCGAGGTGCCCGAAGGACCGCGCACCTGGTGCATGACCCGCAAGCCCGGTGCCAGTTAACGAATTCT
AGATCTTGAGACAAATGGCAGTATTCATCCACAATTTTAAAAGAAAAGGGGGGATTGGGGGGTACAGTGC
AGGGGAAAGAATAGTAGACATAATAGCAACAGACATACAAACTAAAGAATTACAAAAACAAATTACAAAA
ATTCAAAATTTTCGGGTTTATTACAGGGACAGCAGAGATCCACTTTGGCGCC
